>Addgene plasmid #24658 | pCHARGE3 | addgene full sequence | sequence record 309844 | Addgene NGS Result
TCTAGAGGATCGTCGGCACCGTCACGGCCGTGGGAGGCGGCACGATCCGCGACGTGATGATCGGCCGCAT
CCCCACGGTGCTGCGCAGTGAGCTCTACGCCATCCCGGCGTTGATCTGTGCGTTCGCACGCACAGGCCCG
GTGTGAGAAGGGTCTCTGACGAGCGGGAGAACTCCCTATCAGTGATAGAGTTTGTCCTCCCTATCAGTGA
TAGATAGGCTCTGGGAGTACCCGTGTGTACGACCAGCACGGCATACATCATTTCGACGCCGAGAGATTCG
CCGCCCGAAATGAGCACGATCCGGATCCAGGAGGGAATTCATGGTCGGCGAGGACAGCGTCCTGATCACC
GAGAACATGCACATGAAGCTCTACATGGAGGGCACCGTCAACGACCACCATTTCAAGTGTACCTCGGAGG
GTGAGGGCAAGCCGTACGAGGGCACCCAGACCATGAAGATCAAGGTCGTGGAGGGCGGTCCGCTGCCGTT
CGCCTTCGACATCCTCGCCACCAGCTTCATGTACGGTTCGAAGACCTTCATCAACCACACCCAGGGCATC
CCGGACTTCTTCAAGCAATCGTTCCCCGAGGGCTTCACCTGGGAGCGCATCACCACCTACGAGGACGGTG
GCGTCCTGACCGCCACCCAGGACACCTCGCTCCAGAACGGCTGCCTGATCTACAACGTGAAGATCAACGG
CGTCAACTTCCCCTCGAACGGCCCGGTCATGCAGAAGAAGACGCTGGGCTGGGAGGCCAGCACCGAGATG
CTGTACCCCGCCGACTCCGGTCTGCGCGGCCACTCCCAGATGGCGCTCAAGCTGGTGGGTGGCGGCTACC
TGCACTGTTCGCTCAAGACGACCTACCGCTCGAAGAAGCCGGCGAAGAACCTGAAGATGCCCGGCTTCTA
CTTCGTGGACCGCCGGCTGGAGCGGATCAAGGAGGCGGACAAGGAGACCTACGTGGAGCAGCACGAGATG
GCCGTCGCCCGCTACTGCGACCTGCCCTCGAAGCTGGGCCACTCGTAAAAGCTTATCGATACCGTCGACC
TCGAGGGGGGGCCCCCGGGGATCATCGAGCCGAGAACGTTATCGAAGTTGGTCATGTGTAATCCCCTCGT
TTGAACTTTGGATTAAGCGTAGATACACCCTTGGACAAGCCAGTTGGATTCGGAGACAAGCAAATTCAGC
CTTAAAAAGGGCGAGGCCCTGCGGTGGTGGAACACCGCAGGGCCTCTAACCGCTCGACGCGCTGCACCAA
CCAGCCCGCGAACGGCTGGCAGCCAGCGTAAGGCGCGGCTCATCGGGCGGCGTTCGCCACGATGTCCTGC
ACTTCGAGCCAAGCCTCGAACACCTGCTGGTGTGCACGACTCACCCGGTTGTTGACACCGCGCGCGGCCG
TGCGGGCTCGGTGGGGCGGCTCTGTCGCCCTTGCCAGCGTGAGTAGCGCGTACCTCACCTCGCCCAACAG
GTCGCACACAGCCGATTCGTACGCCATAAAGCCAGGTGAGCCCACCAGCTCCGTAAGTTCGGGCGCTGTG
TGGCTCGTACCCGCGCATTCAGGCGGCAGGGGGTCTAACGGGTCTAAGGCGGCGTGTACGGCCGCCACAG
CGGCTCTCAGCGGCCCGGAAACGTCCTCGAAACGACGCATGTGTTCCTCCTGGTTGGTACAGGTGGTTGG
GGGTGCTCGGCTGTCGCTGGTGTTCCACCACCAGGGCTCGACGGGAGAGCGGGGGAGTGTGCAGTTGTGG
GGTGGCCCCTCAGCGAAATATCTGACTTGGAGCTCGTGTCGGACCATACACCGGTGATTAATCGTGGTCT
ACTACCAAGCGTGAGCCACGTCGCCGACGAATTTGAGCAGCTCTGGCTGCCGTACTGGCCGCTGGCAAGC
GACGATCTGCTCGAGGGGATCTACCGCCAAAGCCGCGCGTCGGCCCTAGGCCGCCGGTACATCGAGGCGA
ACCCAACAGCGCTGGCAAACCTGCTGGTCGTGGACGTAGACCATCCAGACGCAGCGCTCCGAGCGCTCAG
CGCCCGGGGGTCCCATCCGCTGCCCAACGCGATCGTGGGCAATCGCGCCAACGGCCACGCACACGCAGTG
TGGGCACTCAACGCCCCTGTTCCACGCACCGAATACGCGCGGCGTAAGCCGCTCGCATACATGGCGGCGT
GCGCCGAAGGCCTTCGGCGCGCCGTCGACGGCGACCGCAGTTACTCAGGCCTCATGACCAAAAACCCCGG
CCACATCGCCTGGGAAACGGAATGGCTCCACTCAGATCTCTACACACTCAGCCACATCGAGGCCGAGCTC
GGCGCGAACATGCCACCGCCGCGCTGGCGTCAGCAGACCACGTACAAAGCGGCTCCGACGCCGCTAGGGC
GGAATTGCGCACTGTTCGATTCCGTCAGGTTGTGGGCCTATCGTCCCGCCCTCATGCGGATCTACCTGCC
GACCCGGAACGTGGACGGACTCGGCCGCGCGATCTATGCCGAGTGCCACGCGCGAAACGCCGAATTCCCG
TGCAACGACGTGTGTCCCGGACCGCTACCGGACAGCGAGGTCCGCGCCATCGCCAACAGCATTTGGCGTT
GGATCACAACCAAGTCGCGCATTTGGGCGGACGGGATCGTGGTCTACGAGGCCACACTCAGTGCGCGCCA
GTCGGCCATCTCGCGGAAGGGCGCAGCAGCGCGCACGGCGGCGAGCACAGTTGCGCGGCGCGCAAAGTCC
GCGTCAGCCATGGAGGCATTGCTATGAGCGACGGCTACAGCGACGGCTACAACCGGCAGCCGACTGTCCG
CAAAAAGCGGCGCGTGACCGCCGCCGAAGGCGCTCGAATCACCGGACTATCCGAACGCCACGTCGTCCGG
CTCGTGGCGCAGGAACGCAGCGAGTGGCTCGCCGAGCAGGCTGCACGCCGCGAACGCATCCGCGCCTATC
ACGACGACGAGGGCCACTCTTGGCCGCAAACGGCCAAACATTTCGGGCTGCATCTGGACACCGTTAAGCG
ACTCGGCTATCGGGCGAGGAAAGAGCGTGCGGCAGAACAGGAAGCGGCTCAAAAGGCCCACAACGAAGCC
GACAATCCACCGCTGTTCTAACGCAATTGGGGAGCGGGTGTCGCGGGGGTTCCGTGGGGGGTTCCGTTGC
AACGGGTCGGACAGGTAAAAGTCCTGGTAGACGCTAGTTTTCTGGTTTGGGCCATGCCTGTCTCGTTGCG
TGTTTCGTTGCGCCCGTTTTGAATACCAGCCAGACGAGACGGGGTTCTACGAATCTTGGTCGATACCAAG
CCATTTCCGCTGAATATCGGGGAGCTCACCGCCAGAATCGGTGGTTGTGGTGATGTACGTGGCGAACTCC
GTTGTAGTGCCTGTGGTGGCATCCGTGGCCACTCTCGTTGCACGGTTCGTTGTGCCGTTACAGGCCCCGT
TGACAGCTCACCGAACGTAGTTAAAACATGCTGGTCAAACTAGGTTTACCAACGATACGAGTCAGCTCAT
CTAGGGCCAGTTCTAGGCGTTGTTCGTTGCGCGGTTCGTTGCGCATGTTTCGTGTGGTTGCTAGATGGCT
CCGCAACCACACGCTTCGAGGTTGAGTGCTTCCAGCACGGGCGCGATCCAGAAGAACTTCGTCGTGCGAC
TGTCCTCGTTGATCCTTGCCGAGCTGGGATGGAAGCCCGGCCGACCCACCCTGGAGGAGATGATCGAGGA
TGCCAGGGCCTTTCACGCCCGCCGCTGCTGAGCGTCCGCCGCCGGGCCCGCACCGCCGTCGGCCGGCCCG
CTCCGGGCTCGCAGCAGCGGGCTTCGGCGCGGGCCCGGGGCTCCCGGGCCGCCGGGCGGGGCTCCGCCCG
GCGGCCGCCGGGGGCCGGGGGCGGCGCCGGGCGGCCCGGGGCGTCAGGCGCCGGGGGCGGTGTCCGGCGG
CCCCCAGAGGAACTGCGCCAGTTCCTCCGGATCGGTGAAGCCGGAGAGATCCAGCGGGGTCTCCTCGAAC
ACCTCGAAGTCGTGCAGGAAGGTGAAGGCGAGCAGTTCGCGGGCGAAGTCCTCGGTCCGCTTCCACTGCG
CCCCGTCGAGCAGCGCGGCCAGGATCTCGCGGTCGCCCCGGAAGGCGTTGAGATGCAGTTGCACCAGGCT
GTAGCGGGAGTCTCCCGCATAGACGTCGGTGAAGTCGACGATCCCGGTGACCTCGGTCGCGGCCAGGTCC
ACGAAGATGTTGGTCCCGTGCAGGTCGCCGTGGACGAACCGGGGTTCGCGGCCGGCCAGCAGCGTGTCCA
CGTCCGGCAGCCAGTCCTCCAGGCGGTCCAGCAGCCGGGGCGAGAGGTAGCCCCACCCGCGGTGGTCCTC
GACGGTCGCCGCGCGGCGTTCCCGCAGCAGTTCCGGGAAGACCTCGGAATGGGGGGTGAGCACGGTGTTC
CCGGTCAGCGGCACCCTGTGCAGCCGGCCGAGCACCCGGCCGAGTTCGCGGGCCAGGGCGAGCAGCGCGT
TCCGGTCGGTCGTGCCGTCCATCGCGGACCGCCAGGTGGTGCCGGTCATCCGGCTCATCACCAGGTAGGG
CCACGGCCAGGCTCCGGTGCCGGGCCGCAGCTCGCCGCGGCCGAGGAGGCGGGGCACCGGCACCGGGGCG
TCCGCCAGGACCGCGTACGCCTCCGACTCCGACGCGAGGCTCTCCGGACCGCACCAGTGCTCGCCGAACA
GCTTGATCACCGGGCCGGGCTCGCCGACCAGTACGGGGTTGGTGCTCTCGCCGGGCACCCGCAGCACCGG
CGGCACCGGCAGCCCGAGCTCCTCCAGGGCTCGGCGGGCCAGCGGCTCCCAGAATTCCTGGTCGTTCCGC
AGGCTCGCGTAGGAATCATCCGAATCAATACGGTCGAGAAGTAACAGGGATTCTTGTGTCACAGCGGACC
TCTATTCACAGGGTACGGGCCGGCTTAATTCCGCACGGCCGGTCGCGACACGGCCTGTCCGCACCGCGGA
TCAGGCGTTGACGATGACGGGCTGGTCGGCCACGTCGGGGAGTCAGGCAACTATGGATGAACGAAATAGA
CAGATCGCTGAGATAGGTGCCTCACTGATTAAGCATTGGTAACTGTCAGACCAAGTTTACTCATATATAC
TTTAGATTGATTTAAAACTTCATTTTTAATTTAAAAGGATCTAGGTGAAGATCCTTTTTGATAATCTCAT
GACCAAAATCCCTTAACGTGAGTTTTCGTTCCACTGAGCGTCAGACCCCGTAGAAAAGATCAAAGGATCT
TCTTGAGATCCTTTTTTTCTGCGCGTAATCTGCTGCTTGCAAACAAAAAAACCACCGCTACCAGCGGTGG
TTTGTTTGCCGGATCAAGAGCTACCAACTCTTTTTCCGAAGGTAACTGGCTTCAGCAGAGCGCAGATACC
AAATACTGTTCTTCTAGTGTAGCCGTAGTTAGGCCACCACTTCAAGAACTCTGTAGCACCGCCTACATAC
CTCGCTCTGCTAATCCTGTTACCAGTGGCTGCTGCCAGTGGCGATAAGTCGTGTCTTACCGGGTTGGACT
CAAGACGATAGTTACCGGATAAGGCGCAGCGGTCGGGCTGAACGGGGGGTTCGTGCACACAGCCCAGCTT
GGAGCGAACGACCTACACCGAACTGAGATACCTACAGCGTGAGCTATGAGAAAGCGCCACGCTTCCCGAA
GGGAGAAAGGCGGACAGGTATCCGGTAAGCGGCAGGGTCGGAACAGGAGAGCGCACGAGGGAGCTTCCAG
GGGGAAACGCCTGGTATCTTTATAGTCCTGTCGGGTTTCGCCACCTCTGACTTGAGCGTCGATTTTTGTG
ATGCTCGTCAGGGGGGCGGAGCCTATGGAAAAACGCCAGCAACGCGGCCTTTTTACGGTTCCTGGCCTTT
TGCTGGCCTTTTGCTCACATGTTCTTTCCTGCGTTATCCCCTGATTCTGTGGATAACCGTATTACCGCCT
TTGAGTGAGCTGATACCGCTCGCCGCAGCCGAACGACCGAGCGCAGCGAGTCAGTGAGCGAGGAAGCGGA
AGAGCGCCCAATACGCAAACCGCCTCTCCCCGCGCGTTGGCCGATTCATTAATGCAGCTGGCACGACAGG
TTTCCCGACTGGAAAGCGGGCAGTGAGCGCAACGCAATTAATGTGAGTTAGCTCACTCATTAGGCACCCC
AGGCTTTACACTTTATGCTTCCGGCTCGTATGTTGTGTGGAATTGTGAGCGGATAACAATTTCACACAGG
AAACAGCTATGACATGATTACCAGATCTGGCTCGCACCGCGGTGGCGGCCGC
Features (pLannotate 1.2.2; 13 found; start..end, strand, type, name):
      9..113     +  CDS            Y4104_STRCO (fragment): Protein inferred from homology: Swiss-Prot protein existence level 3. From Streptomyces coelicolor (strain ATCC BAA-471 / A3(2) / M145).
    171..190     +  promoter       tight TRE promoter (fragment): Tet-responsive promoter PTight, consisting of seven tet operator sequences followed by the minimal CMV promoter
    197..214     +  promoter       tight TRE promoter (fragment): Tet-responsive promoter PTight, consisting of seven tet operator sequences followed by the minimal CMV promoter
    321..1025    +  CDS            Katushka2S: Katushka2S is a basic (constitutively fluorescent) red fluorescent protein published in 2015, derived from Entacmaea quadricolor. It is reported to be a very rapidly-maturing dimer with moderate acid sensitivity.
   1029..1064    +  misc_feature   MCS (fragment): pBluescript multiple cloning site
   3897..4889    -  CDS            hyg: KHYB_STRHY - Experimental evidence at protein level: Swiss-Prot protein existence level 1. The aminoglycoside phosphotransferases achieve inactivation of their antibiotic substrates by phosphorylation. From Streptomyces hygroscopicus.
   5001..5081    +  CDS            bla(M) (fragment): β-lactamase lacking the signal sequence; bla(M); allows cytosolic expression of β-lactamase
   5253..5841    +  rep_origin     ori: high-copy-number ColE1/pMB1/pBR322/pUC origin of replication
   6024..6116    +  CDS            lacI (fragment): lac repressor; lacI; The lac repressor binds to the lac operator to inhibit transcription in E. coli. This inhibition can be relieved by adding lactose or isopropyl-β-D-thiogalactopyranoside (IPTG).
   6129..6150    +  protein_bind   CAP binding site: CAP binding activates transcription in the presence of cAMP. E. coli catabolite activator protein
   6165..6195    +  promoter       lac promoter: promoter for the E. coli lac operon
   6203..6219    +  protein_bind   lac operator: The lac repressor binds to the lac operator to inhibit transcription in E. coli. This inhibition can be relieved by adding lactose or isopropyl-β-D-thiogalactopyranoside (IPTG). lac repressor encoded by lacI
   6265..6       +  misc_feature   MCS (fragment) (across the origin): pBluescript multiple cloning site
