[The description below was written by a language model from this plasmid's Addgene catalogue record and pLannotate feature annotations shown in this document.]
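Description:
pCHARGE3 is a bacterial expression plasmid built on the pSMT3-S backbone and carrying a synthetic far-red fluorescent reporter gene recorded as "Turbo". The associated publication concerns optimized far-red reporters for detecting gene expression in mycobacteria under replicating and non-replicating conditions, so the construct belongs to a reporter series intended for that host, although the catalogue fields list only E. coli as the propagation strain. It is maintained through a high-copy ColE1/pUC-type origin and selected with hygromycin, conferred by the Streptomyces hygroscopicus hygromycin phosphotransferase gene (hyg) on the reverse strand. A large stretch between the insert and hyg has no annotated features. The table therefore identifies no mycobacterial replicon, even though one would be needed for episomal maintenance in mycobacteria.

The insert was cloned between BamHI and HindIII sites, both of which are retained. The annotation software matches the roughly 700 bp open reading frame to Katushka2S, an Entacmaea quadricolor-derived far-red protein. This is best read as a homology call to a close relative of the TurboFP635/Katushka family rather than an exact identification. The catalogue gives an insert size of 1450 bp, about twice the length of the annotated coding sequence, and the sequenced total of 6,282 nt is smaller than backbone plus insert, so the recorded sizes do not reconcile exactly.

The promoter driving the reporter is not stated. The short upstream hits to a Tet-responsive promoter and a Streptomyces protein are tiny fragments and probably spurious. The lac promoter/operator, CAP site, and lacI, bla and pBluescript polylinker fragments are remnants of the E. coli cloning vector. The plasmid is typically used to label bacteria fluorescently or monitor their gene expression in the far-red range.
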