Addgene plasmid #24658: pCHARGE3
Depositing lab: Tanya Parish. Depositing organization: Queen Mary and Westfield College, University of London. Publication: Sensitive detection of gene expression in mycobacteria under replicating and non-replicating conditions using optimized far-red reporters. Carroll P, Schreuder LJ, Muwanguzi-Karugaba J, Wiles S, Robertson BD, Ripoll J, Ward TH, Bancroft GJ, Schaible UE, Parish T. PLoS One. 2010 . 5(3):e9823. 10.1371/journal.pone.0009823 PubMed 20352111.
Backbone
  Vector backbone: pSMT3-S
  Backbone size w/o insert (bp): 5582
  Vector type: Bacterial Expression
  Selectable markers: Hygromycin
Growth in bacteria
  Bacterial resistance: Hygromycin, 200 μg/mL
  Growth temperature: 37°C
  Growth strain: DH5alpha
  Copy number: Unknown
Gene/Insert
  Gene/Insert name: Turbo
  Species: Synthetic gene
  Insert size (bp): 1450
  Cloning method: Restriction Enzyme; 5′ cloning site BamHI (not destroyed); 3′ cloning site HindIII (not destroyed)
  Sequencing primers: 5′ M13rev; 3′ pBluescriptKS
Resource information
  A portion of this plasmid was derived from a plasmid made by: Synthetic gene obtained from Jeff Cirillo
Terms and licenses: Academic/Nonprofit Terms; Industry Terms: Not Available to Industry
How to cite: pCHARGE3 was a gift from Tanya Parish (Addgene plasmid # 24658 ; http://n2t.net/addgene:24658 ; RRID:Addgene_24658)
