>Addgene plasmid #24658 | pCHARGE3 | addgene partial sequence | sequence record 30638 | 24658 with pBluescriptKS
GAGGCAGGTCGCAGTAGCGGGCGACGGCCATCTCGTGCTGCTCCACGTAGGTCTCCTTGTCCGCCTCCTT
GATCCGCTCCAGCCGGCGGTCCACGAAGTAGAAGCCGGGCATCTTCAGGTTCTTCGCCGGCTTCTTCGAG
CGGTAGGTCGTCTTGAGCGAACAGTGCAGGTAGCCGCCACCCACCAGCTTGAGCGCCATCTGGGAGTGGC
CGCGCAGACCGGAGTCGGCGGGGTACAGCATCTCGGTGCTGGCCTCCCAGCCCAGCGTCTTCTTCTGCAT
GACCGGGCCGTTCGAGGGGAAGTTGACGCCGTTGATCTTCACGTTGTAGATCAGGCAGCCGTTCTGGAGC
GAGGTGTCCTGGGTGGCGGTCAGGACGCCACCGTCCTCGTAGGTGGTGATGCGCTCCCAGGTGAAGCCCT
CGGGGAACGATTGCTTGAAGAAGTCCGGGATGCCCTGGGTGTGGTTGATGAAGGTCTTCGAACCGTACAT
GAAGCTGGTGGCGAGGATGTCGAAGGCGAACGGCAGCGGACCGCCCTCCACGACCTTGATCTTCATGGTC
TGGGTGCCCTCGTACGGCTTGCCCTCACCCTCCGAGGTACACTTGAAATGGTGGTCGTTGACGGTGCCCT
CCATGTAGAGCTTCATGTGCATGTTCTCGGTGATCAGGACGCTGTCCTCGCCGACCATGAATTCCCTCCT
GGATCCGGATCGTGCTCATTTCGGGCGGCGAATCTCTCGGCGTCGAAATGATGTATGCCGTGCTGGTCGT
ACACACGGGTACTCCCAGAG
